>Addgene plasmid #227865 | pcDNA 3.3 C-MYC PDZD8(367-449aa) | addgene full sequence | sequence record 477891 | Addgene NGS Result
GTTAGGCGTTTTGCGCTGCTTCGCGATGTACGGGCCAGATATACGCGTTGACATTGATTATTGACTAGTT
ATTAATAGTAATCAATTACGGGGTCATTAGTTCATAGCCCATATATGGAGTTCCGCGTTACATAACTTAC
GGTAAATGGCCCGCCTGGCTGACCGCCCAACGACCCCCGCCCATTGACGTCAATAATGACGTATGTTCCC
ATAGTAACGCCAATAGGGACTTTCCATTGACGTCAATGGGTGGAGTATTTACGGTAAACTGCCCACTTGG
CAGTACATCAAGTGTATCATATGCCAAGTACGCCCCCTATTGACGTCAATGACGGTAAATGGCCCGCCTG
GCATTATGCCCAGTACATGACCTTATGGGACTTTCCTACTTGGCAGTACATCTACGTATTAGTCATCGCT
ATTACCATGGTGATGCGGTTTTGGCAGTACATCAATGGGCGTGGATAGCGGTTTGACTCACGGGGATTTC
CAAGTCTCCACCCCATTGACGTCAATGGGAGTTTGTTTTGGCACCAAAATCAACGGGACTTTCCAAAATG
TCGTAACAACTCCGCCCCATTGACGCAAATGGGCGGTAGGCGTGTACGGTGGGAGGTCTATATAAGCAGA
GCTCGTTTAGTGAACCGTCAGATCGCCTGGAGACGCCATCCACGCTGTTTTGACCTCCATAGAAGACACC
GGGACCGATCCAGCCTCCGGACTGAGCTCCTTAAGGTTAACTCTAGAGAATTCGGATCCATGGTTGAATT
AATAAAAGGAAATTTACAAAGTGTTGGACTTACACTTCGTCTTGTCCAGTCAACTGATGGGTATGCTGGG
CACGTCATCATTGAAACTGTGGCTCCAAACTCGCCTGCTGCAATTGCAGATCTTCAGCGGGGAGATCGAC
TTATCGCCATTGGAGGTGTGAAAATCACATCAACACTGCAAGTGTTGAAGCTTATCAAGCAGGCTGGTGA
CCGAGTCCTGGTGTACTATGAAAGGCCTGTTCTCGAGCCATGGAAGCTTATGGAACAAAAACTCATCTCA
GAAGAGGATCTGGATATCTAACTGACTGAACCGGTGGTCCAAACGGGGGAGGCTAACTGAAACACGGAAG
GAGACAATACCGGAAGGAACCCGCGCTATGACGGCAATAAAAAGACAGAATAAAACGCACGGGTGTTGGG
TCGTTTGTTCATAAACGCGGGGTTCGGTCCCAGGGCTGGCACTCTGTCGATACCCCACCGAGACCCCATT
GGGGCCAATACGCCCGCGTTTCTTCCTTTTCCCCACCCCACCCCCCAAGTTCGGGTGAAGGCCCAGGGCT
CGCAGCCAACGTCGGGGCGGCAGGCCCTGCCATAGCAGATCTGCGCAGCTGGGGCTCTAGGGGGTATCCC
C
[124 nt withheld, positions 1402-1525]
C
[91 nt withheld, positions 1527-1617]
A
[49 nt withheld, positions 1619-1667]
CCTTTGACGTTGGAGTCCACGTTCTTT
[37 nt withheld, positions 1695-1731]
ACCCTATCTCGGTCTATTCTTTTGATTTATAAGGGATTTTGCCGATTTCGGCCTATTGGTTAAAAAATGA
GCTGATTTAACAAAAATTTAACGCGAATTAATTCTGTGGAATGTGTGTCAGTTAGGGTGTGGAAAGTCCC
CAGGCTCCCCAGCAGGCAGAAGTATGCAAAGCATGCATCTCAATTAGTCAGCAACCAGGTGTGGAAAGTC
CCCAGGCTCCCCAGCAGGCAGAAGTATGCAAAGCATGCATCTCAATTAGTCAGCAACCATAGTCCCGCCC
CTAACTCCGCCCATCCCGCCCCTAACTCCGCCCAGTTCCGCCCATTCTCCGCCCCATGGCTGACTAATTT
TTTTTATTTATGCAGAGGCCGAGGCCGCCTCTGCCTCTGAGCTATTCCAGAAGTAGTGAGGAGGCTTTTT
TGGAGGCCTAGGCTTTTGCAAAAAGCTCCCGGGAGCTTGTATATCCATTTTCGGATCTGATCAAGAGACA
GGATGAGGATCGTTTCGCATGATTGAACAAGATGGATTGCACGCAGGTTCTCCGGCCGCTTGGGTGGAGA
GGCTATTCGGCTATGACTGGGCACAACAGACAATCGGCTGCTCTGATGCCGCCGTGTTCCGGCTGTCAGC
GCAGGGGCGCCCGGTTCTTTTTGTCAAGACCGACCTGTCCGGTGCCCTGAATGAACTGCAGGACGAGGCA
GCGCGGCTATCGTGGCTGGCCACGACGGGCGTTCCTTGCGCAGCTGTGCTCGACGTTGTCACTGAAGCGG
GAAGGGACTGGCTGCTATTGGGCGAAGTGCCGGGGCAGGATCTCCTGTCATCTCACCTTGCTCCTGCCGA
GAAAGTATCCATCATGGCTGATGCAATGCGGCGGCTGCATACGCTTGATCCGGCTACCTGCCCATTCGAC
CACCAAGCGAAACATCGCATCGAGCGAGCACGTACTCGGATGGAAGCCGGTCTTGTCGATCAGGATGATC
TGGACGAAGAGCATCAGGGGCTCGCGCCAGCCGAACTGTTCGCCAGGCTCAAGGCGCGCATGCCCGACGG
CGAGGATCTCGTCGTGACCCATGGCGATGCCTGCTTGCCGAATATCATGGTGGAAAATGGCCGCTTTTCT
GGATTCATCGACTGTGGCCGGCTGGGTGTGGCGGACCGCTATCAGGACATAGCGTTGGCTACCCGTGATA
TTGCTGAAGAGCTTGGCGGCGAATGGGCTGACCGCTTCCTCGTGCTTTACGGTATCGCCGCTCCCGATTC
GCAGCGCATCGCCTTCTATCGCCTTCTTGACGAGTTCTTCTGAGCGGGACTCTGGGGTTCGCGAAATGAC
CGACCAAGCGACGCCCAACCTGCCATCACGAGATTTCGATTCCACCGCCGCCTTCTATGAAAGGTTGGGC
TTCGGAATCGTTTTCCGGGACGCCGGCTGGATGATCCTCCAGCGCGGGGATCTCATGCTGGAGTTCTTCG
CCCACCCCAACTTGTTTATTGCAGCTTATAATGGTTACAAATAAAGCAATAGCATCACAAATTTCACAAA
TAAAGCATTTTTTTCACTGCATTCTAGTTGTGGTTTGTCCAAACTCATCAATGTATCTTATCATGTCTGT
ATACCGTCGACCTCTAGCTAGAGCTTGGCGTAATCATGGTCATAGCTGTTTCCTGTGTGAAATTGTTATC
CGCTCACAATTCCACACAACATACGAGCCGGAAGCATAAAGTGTAAAGCCTGGGGTGCCTAATGAGTGAG
CTAACTCACATTAATTGCGTTGCGCTCACTGCCCGCTTTCCAGTCGGGAAACCTGTCGTGCCAGCTGCAT
TAATGAATCGGCCAACGCGCGGGGAGAGGCGGTTTGCGTATTGGGCGCTCTTCCGCTTCCTCGCTCACTG
ACTCGCTGCGCTCGGTCGTTCGGCTGCGGCGAGCGGTATCAGCTCACTCAAAGGCGGTAATACGGTTATC
CACAGAATCAGGGGATAACGCAGGAAAGAACATGTGAGCAAAAGGCCAGCAAAAGGCCAGGAACCGTAAA
AAGGCCGCGTTGCTGGCGTTTTTCCATAGGCTCCGCCCCCCTGACGAGCATCACAAAAATCGACGCTCAA
GTCAGAGGTGGCGAAACCCGACAGGACTATAAAGATACCAGGCGTTTCCCCCTGGAAGCTCCCTCGTGCG
CTCTCCTGTTCCGACCCTGCCGCTTACCGGATACCTGTCCGCCTTTCTCCCTTCGGGAAGCGTGGCGCTT
TCTCATAGCTCACGCTGTAGGTATCTCAGTTCGGTGTAGGTCGTTCGCTCCAAGCTGGGCTGTGTGCACG
AACCCCCCGTTCAGCCCGACCGCTGCGCCTTATCCGGTAACTATCGTCTTGAGTCCAACCCGGTAAGACA
CGACTTATCGCCACTGGCAGCAGCCACTGGTAACAGGATTAGCAGAGCGAGGTATGTAGGCGGTGCTACA
GAGTTCTTGAAGTGGTGGCCTAACTACGGCTACACTAGAAGAACAGTATTTGGTATCTGCGCTCTGCTGA
AGCCAGTTACCTTCGGAAAAAGAGTTGGTAGCTCTTGATCCGGCAAACAAACCACCGCTGGTAGCGGTGG
TTTTTTTGTTTGCAAGCAGCAGATTACGCGCAGAAAAAAAGGATCTCAAGAAGATCCTTTGATCTTTTCT
ACGGGGTCTGACGCTCAGTGGAACGAAAACTCACGTTAAGGGATTTTGGTCATGAGATTATCAAAAAGGA
TCTTCACCTAGATCCTTTTAAATTAAAAATGAAGTTTTAAATCAATCTAAAGTATATATGAGTAAACTTG
GTCTGACAGTTACCAATGCTTAATCAGTGAGGCACCTATCTCAGCGATCTGTCTATTTCGTTCATCCATA
GTTGCCTGACTCCCCGTCGTGTAGATAACTACGATACGGGAGGGCTTACCATCTGGCCCCAGTGCTGCAA
TGATACCGCGAGACCCACGCTCACCGGCTCCAGATTTATCAGCAATAAACCAGCCAGCCGGAAGGGCCGA
GCGCAGAAGTGGTCCTGCAACTTTATCCGCCTCCATCCAGTCTATTAATTGTTGCCGGGAAGCTAGAGTA
AGTAGTTCGCCAGTTAATAGTTTGCGCAACGTTGTTGCCATTGCTACAGGCATCGTGGTGTCACGCTCGT
CGTTTGGTATGGCTTCATTCAGCTCCGGTTCCCAACGATCAAGGCGAGTTACATGATCCCCCATGTTGTG
CAAAAAAGCGGTTAGCTCCTTCGGTCCTCCGATCGTTGTCAGAAGTAAGTTGGCCGCAGTGTTATCACTC
ATGGTTATGGCAGCACTGCATAATTCTCTTACTGTCATGCCATCCGTAAGATGCTTTTCTGTGACTGGTG
AGTACTCAACCAAGTCATTCTGAGAATAGTGTATGCGGCGACCGAGTTGCTCTTGCCCGGCGTCAATACG
GGATAATACCGCGCCACATAGCAGAACTTTAAAAGTGCTCATCATTGGAAAACGTTCTTCGGGGCGAAAA
CTCTCAAGGATCTTACCGCTGTTGAGATCCAGTTCGATGTAACCCACTCGTGCACCCAACTGATCTTCAG
CATCTTTTACTTTCACCAGCGTTTCTGGGTGAGCAAAAACAGGAAGGCAAAATGCCGCAAAAAAGGGAAT
AAGGGCGACACGGAAATGTTGAATACTCATACTCTTCCTTTTTCAATATTATTGAAGCATTTATCAGGGT
TATTGTCTCATGAGCGGATACATATTTGAATGTATTTAGAAAAATAAACAAATAGGGGTTCCGCGCACAT
TTCCCCGAAAAGTGCCACCTGACGTCGACGGATCGGGAGATCTCCCGATCCCCTATGGTGCACTCTCAGT
ACAATCTGCTCTGATGCCGCATAGTTAAGCCAGTATCTGCTCCCTGCTTGTGTGTTGGAGGTCGCTGAGT
AGTGCGCGAGCAAAATTTAAGCTACAACAAGGCAAGGCTTGACCGACAATTGCATGAAGAATCTGCTTAG
G
Features (pLannotate 1.2.2; 18 found; start..end, strand, type, name):
     50..429     +  enhancer       CMV enhancer: human cytomegalovirus immediate early enhancer
    430..633     +  promoter       CMV promoter: human cytomegalovirus (CMV) immediate early promoter
    700..1011    +  CDS            PDZD8 (fragment): PDZD8_HUMAN - Also known as PDZK8. Experimental evidence at protein level: Swiss-Prot protein existence level 1. Molecular tethering protein that connects endoplasmic reticulum and mitochondria membranes (PubMed:29097544). PDZD8-dependent endoplasmic reticulum-mitochondria membrane tethering is essential for endoplasmic reticulum-mitochondria Ca(2+) transfer (PubMed:29097544). In neurons, involved in the regulation of dendritic Ca(2+) dynamics by regulating mitochondrial Ca(2+) uptake in neurons (PubMed:29097544). Plays an indirect role in the regulation of cell morphology and cytoskeletal org
   1152..1200    +  polyA_signal   HSV TK poly(A) signal: herpes simplex virus thymidine kinase polyadenylation signal (Cole and Stacy, 1985)
   1291..1307    -  polyA_signal   bGH poly(A) signal (fragment): bovine growth hormone polyadenylation signal
   1402..1830    +  rep_origin     f1 ori (sequence partly withheld): f1 bacteriophage origin of replication; arrow indicates direction of (+) strand synthesis
   1844..2173    +  promoter       SV40 promoter: SV40 enhancer and early promoter
   2240..3031    +  CDS            neo: KKA2_KLEPN - Also known as kan, nptII. Experimental evidence at protein level: Swiss-Prot protein existence level 1. Resistance to kanamycin, neomycin, paromomycin, ribostamycin, butirosin and gentamicin B. From Klebsiella pneumoniae.
   3057..3215    +  CDS            ble (fragment): BLE_KLEPN - Experimental evidence at protein level: Swiss-Prot protein existence level 1. Binding protein with a strong affinity to the bleomycin family of antibiotics. Binds to CL990; an antimitotic-antibiotic compound. From Klebsiella pneumoniae.
   3210..3331    +  polyA_signal   SV40 poly(A) signal: SV40 polyadenylation signal
   3404..3420    -  protein_bind   lac operator: The lac repressor binds to the lac operator to inhibit transcription in E. coli. This inhibition can be relieved by adding lactose or isopropyl-β-D-thiogalactopyranoside (IPTG). lac repressor encoded by lacI
   3428..3458    -  promoter       lac promoter: promoter for the E. coli lac operon
   3473..3494    -  protein_bind   CAP binding site: CAP binding activates transcription in the presence of cAMP. E. coli catabolite activator protein
   3507..3599    -  CDS            lacI (fragment): lac repressor; lacI; The lac repressor binds to the lac operator to inhibit transcription in E. coli. This inhibition can be relieved by adding lactose or isopropyl-β-D-thiogalactopyranoside (IPTG).
   3782..4370    -  rep_origin     ori: high-copy-number ColE1/pMB1/pBR322/pUC origin of replication
   4541..5401    -  CDS            AmpR: β-lactamase; bla; confers resistance to ampicillin, carbenicillin, and related antibiotics
   5402..5506    -  promoter       AmpR promoter: bla
   5565..5617    -  misc_feature   bom (fragment): basis of mobility region from pBR322
