[The description below was written by a language model from this plasmid's Addgene catalogue record and pLannotate feature annotations shown in this document.]
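Description:
pcDNA 3.3 C-MYC PDZD8(367-449aa) is a mammalian expression plasmid of about 5.7 kb, built on a pcDNA-type backbone and intended for transfection into cultured cells. It is propagated in E. coli through a high-copy ColE1/pUC-type origin and selected with ampicillin via the β-lactamase gene and its own promoter. An f1 phage origin is also present, along with small backbone remnants (lac promoter/operator, CAP site, and fragments of lacI and bom) that play no role in the expression cassette.

The payload is a truncated human PDZD8 coding sequence restricted to residues 367–449, recorded as carrying a MYC epitope at the C terminus of the insert for detection or immunoprecipitation. The tag is not annotated as a separate feature in the table, although the annotated PDZD8 region is somewhat longer than 83 codons would require. Full-length PDZD8 is a tethering protein that links endoplasmic reticulum and mitochondrial membranes. Transcription is driven by the human cytomegalovirus immediate-early enhancer and promoter, giving strong constitutive expression, and is terminated by the HSV thymidine kinase polyadenylation signal downstream. Only a very short bGH poly(A) fragment is detected. A second cassette places the neomycin phosphotransferase gene under the SV40 enhancer/early promoter with an SV40 poly(A) signal, which would allow G418 selection of stably transfected cells. A partial ble sequence follows it.

The stated purpose is expression of this MYC-tagged fragment in transfected cells. A defined fragment like this is typically used for domain mapping, and the associated publication concerns AMPK regulation of PDZD8 in the shift from glucose to glutamine use, but the record does not say which specific assays it was used in.
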