Addgene plasmid #227865: pcDNA 3.3 C-MYC PDZD8(367-449aa)
Purpose: Used for transfection of cells for expression of C-MYC PDZD8 (367-449aa)
Depositing lab: Sheng-cai Lin. Depositing organization: Xiamen University. Publication: AMPK targets PDZD8 to trigger carbon source shift from glucose to glutamine. Li M, Wang Y, Wei X, Cai WF, Wu J, Zhu M, Wang Y, Liu YH, Xiong J, Qu Q, Chen Y, Tian X, Yao L, Xie R, Li X, Chen S, Huang X, Zhang C, Xie C, Wu Y, Xu Z, Zhang B, Jiang B, Wang ZC, Li Q, Li G, Lin SY, Yu L, Piao HL, Deng X, Han J, Zhang CS, Lin SC. Cell Res. 2024 Jun 19. doi: 10.1038/s41422-024-00985-6. PubMed 38898113.
Backbone
  Vector backbone: pcDNA
  Vector type: Mammalian Expression
Growth in bacteria
  Bacterial resistance: Ampicillin, 100 μg/mL
  Growth temperature: 37°C
  Growth strain: DH5alpha
  Copy number: High Copy
Gene/Insert
  Gene/Insert name: PDZD8
  Species: H. sapiens (human)
  Mutation: aa 367-449 only
  Entrez Gene: PDZD8 (a.k.a. IDDADF, PDZK8)
  Tag / fusion protein: MYC (C terminal on insert)
  Cloning method: Ligation Independent Cloning
Terms and licenses: Academic/Nonprofit Terms; Industry Terms: Not Available to Industry
How to cite: pcDNA 3.3 C-MYC PDZD8(367-449aa) was a gift from Sheng-cai Lin (Addgene plasmid # 227865 ; http://n2t.net/addgene:227865 ; RRID:Addgene_227865)
